Addgene plasmid #70433: R777-E149 Hs.PAK2
Purpose: Gateway ORF clone of human PAK2 [NM_002577.4] with stop codon (for native or N-terminal fusions)
Depositing lab: Dominic Esposito. Depositing organization: National Cancer Institute (NCI).
Backbone
  Vector backbone: pDonor-255
  Backbone size w/o insert (bp): 2693
  Vector type: Gateway Entry Clone
Growth in bacteria
  Bacterial resistance: Spectinomycin, 50 μg/mL
  Growth temperature: 37°C
  Growth strain: DH10B
  Copy number: High Copy
Gene/Insert
  Gene/Insert name: PAK2 (alt name: NM_002577.4)
  Species: H. sapiens (human)
  Insert size (bp): 1575
  Entrez Gene: PAK2 (a.k.a. KNO2, PAK65, PAKgamma)
  Cloning method: Gateway Cloning
  Sequencing primers: 5′ M13F 23-mer (5'-CCCAGTCACGACGTTGTAAAACG); 3′ attLR 23-mer (5'-TAACATCAGAGATTTTGAGACAC)
Terms and licenses: Academic/Nonprofit Terms; Industry Terms: Not Available to Industry
Depositor comments: a201g, c261t, t357c silent mutations not noted in Refseq
How to cite: R777-E149 Hs.PAK2 was a gift from Dominic Esposito (Addgene plasmid # 70433 ; http://n2t.net/addgene:70433 ; RRID:Addgene_70433)
