[The description below was written by a language model from this plasmid's Addgene catalogue record and pLannotate feature annotations shown in this document.]
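Description:
R777-E149 Hs.PAK2 is a Gateway entry clone built on the pDonor-255 backbone, carrying the human PAK2 open reading frame (reference transcript NM_002577.4) for transfer into destination vectors. It is a bacterial propagation plasmid rather than an expression construct. It replicates from a high-copy ColE1/pUC-type origin and is selected with spectinomycin through the aadA (SmR) aminoglycoside adenylyltransferase gene, which sits downstream of a fragment of a class 1 integron Pc promoter. The annotation also picks up short remnants of a gentamicin resistance gene, lacZα and lacI; all are fragments and are not expected to be functional. The rrnB T1 and T2 terminators lie upstream of the cloning region, where they typically insulate the insert from read-through transcription. The full sequence record is 4,268 nt, consistent with the stated backbone and insert sizes.

The roughly 1.6 kb PAK2 coding sequence is flanked by attL recombination sites, which the automated annotation labels as attL3 on the 5′ side and a partial attL2 on the 3′ side. These sites allow LR Clonase-mediated transfer of the ORF into Gateway destination vectors. No promoter drives the insert in this plasmid, so expression elements come from the chosen destination vector. The ORF retains its stop codon, making the clone suitable for native expression or N-terminal fusions but not C-terminal tags. PAK2 encodes a serine/threonine kinase that acts downstream of the small GTPases CDC42 and RAC1 in pathways governing cytoskeletal regulation, motility, cell cycle progression, survival and apoptosis. The depositor notes three silent nucleotide differences from the RefSeq entry, which do not change the encoded protein.
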