Features (pLannotate 1.2.2; 11 found; start..end, strand, type, name):
     18..54      -  CDS            lacZα (fragment): LacZα fragment of β-galactosidase; lacZ fragment
     85..180     +  protein_bind   attL3: mutant version of attL; recombination site for the Gateway® LR reaction LR Clonase™
    186..1757    +  CDS            PAK2: PAK2_HUMAN - Experimental evidence at protein level: Swiss-Prot protein existence level 1. Serine/threonine protein kinase that plays a role in a variety of different signaling pathways including cytoskeleton regulation, cell motility, cell cycle progression, apoptosis or proliferation. Acts as downstream effector of the small GTPases CDC42 and RAC1. Activation by the binding of active CDC42 and RAC1 results in a conformational change and a subsequent autophosphorylation on several serine and/or threonine residues. Full-length PAK2 stimulates cell survival and cell growth. Phosphorylates MAPK4
   1765..1858    -  protein_bind   attL2 (fragment): mutant version of attL; recombination site for the Gateway® LR reaction LR Clonase™
   1973..1996    +  promoter       Pc promoter (fragment): intI1 (promoter lies within the coding sequence); class 1 integron promoter
   2172..2228    +  CDS            GmR (fragment): gentamycin acetyltransferase; aacC1; confers resistance to gentamycin
   2235..3026    +  CDS            SmR: aminoglycoside adenylyltransferase (Murphy, 1985); aadA; confers resistance to spectinomycin and streptomycin
   3119..3707    +  rep_origin     ori: high-copy-number ColE1/pMB1/pBR322/pUC origin of replication
   3890..3982    +  CDS            lacI (fragment): lac repressor; lacI; The lac repressor binds to the lac operator to inhibit transcription in E. coli. This inhibition can be relieved by adding lactose or isopropyl-β-D-thiogalactopyranoside (IPTG).
   4037..4064    -  terminator     rrnB T2 terminator: transcription terminator T2 from the E. coli rrnB gene
   4196..4239    +  terminator     rrnB T1 terminator: Escherichia coli rrnB; transcription terminator T1 from the E. coli rrnB gene
>Addgene plasmid #70433 | R777-E149 Hs.PAK2 | depositor full sequence | sequence record 125882 | Full Sequence
TTAACGCTAGCATGGATGTTTTCCCAGTCACGACGTTGTAAAACGACGGCCAGTCTTAAAATTCGAGCTC
GGTCCGAGGATCCGAAATAATGATTTTATTTTGACTGATAGTGACCTGTTCGTTGCAACAAATTGATAAG
CAATGCTTTTTTATAATGCCAACTTTGTACAAAAAAGTTGGCACCATGTCTGATAACGGAGAACTGGAAG
ATAAGCCTCCAGCACCTCCTGTGCGAATGAGCAGCACCATCTTTAGCACTGGAGGCAAAGACCCTTTGTC
AGCCAATCACAGTTTGAAACCTTTGCCCTCTGTTCCAGAAGAGAAAAAGCCCAGGCATAAAATCATCTCC
ATATTCTCAGGCACAGAGAAAGGAAGTAAAAAGAAGGAAAAGGAACGGCCAGAAATTTCTCCTCCATCTG
ATTTTGAGCACACCATCCATGTTGGTTTTGATGCTGTTACTGGAGAATTCACTGGCATGCCAGAACAGTG
GGCTCGATTACTACAGACCTCCAATATCACCAAACTAGAGCAAAAGAAGAACCCTCAGGCTGTGCTGGAT
GTCCTAAAGTTCTACGACTCCAACACAGTGAAGCAGAAATATCTGAGCTTTACTCCTCCTGAGAAAGATG
GCTTTCCTTCTGGAACACCAGCACTGAATGCCAAGGGAACAGAAGCACCCGCAGTAGTGACAGAGGAGGA
GGATGATGATGAAGAGACTGCTCCTCCCGTTATTGCCCCGCGACCGGATCATACGAAATCAATTTACACA
CGGTCTGTAATTGACCCTGTTCCTGCACCAGTTGGTGATTCACATGTTGATGGTGCTGCCAAGTCTTTAG
ACAAACAGAAAAAGAAGACTAAGATGACAGATGAAGAGATTATGGAGAAATTAAGAACTATCGTGAGCAT
AGGTGACCCTAAGAAAAAATATACAAGATATGAAAAAATTGGACAAGGGGCTTCTGGTACAGTTTTCACT
GCTACTGACGTTGCACTGGGACAGGAGGTTGCTATCAAACAAATTAATTTACAGAAACAGCCAAAGAAGG
AACTGATCATTAACGAGATTCTGGTGATGAAAGAATTGAAAAATCCCAACATCGTTAACTTTTTGGACAG
TTACCTGGTAGGAGATGAATTGTTTGTGGTCATGGAATACCTTGCTGGGGGGTCACTCACTGATGTGGTA
ACAGAAACGTGCATGGATGAAGCACAGATTGCTGCTGTATGCAGAGAGTGTTTACAGGCATTGGAGTTTT
TACATGCTAATCAAGTGATCCACAGAGACATCAAAAGTGACAATGTACTTTTGGGAATGGAAGGATCTGT
TAAGCTCACTGACTTTGGTTTCTGTGCCCAGATCACCCCTGAGCAGAGCAAACGCAGTACCATGGTCGGA
ACGCCATACTGGATGGCACCAGAGGTGGTTACACGGAAAGCTTATGGCCCTAAAGTCGACATATGGTCTC
TGGGTATCATGGCTATTGAGATGGTAGAAGGAGAGCCTCCATACCTCAATGAAAATCCCTTGAGGGCCTT
GTACCTAATAGCAACTAATGGAACCCCAGAACTTCAGAATCCAGAGAAACTTTCCCCAATATTTCGGGAT
TTCTTAAATCGATGTTTGGAAATGGATGTGGAAAAAAGGGGTTCAGCCAAAGAATTATTACAGCATCCTT
TCCTGAAACTGGCCAAACCGTTATCTAGCTTGACACCACTGATCATGGCAGCTAAAGAAGCAATGAAGAG
TAACCGTTAATCAACTTTCTTGTACAAAGTTGGCATTATAGGAAAGCATTGCTTATCAATTTGTTGCAAC
GAACAGGTCACTATCAGTCAAAATAAAATCATTATTTGCATGCAAGCTTAGATCCTCTAGACCAGCCAGG
ACAGAAATGCCTCGACTTCGCTGCTACCCAAGGTTGCCGGGTGACGCACACCGTGGAAACGGATGAAGGC
ACGAACCCAGTGGACATAAGCCTGTTCGGTTCGTAAGCTGTAATGCAAGTAGCGTATGCGCTCACGCAAC
TGGTCCAGAACCTTGACCGAACGCAGCGGTGGTAACGGCGCAGTGGCGGTTTTCATGGCTTGTTATGACT
GTTTTTTTGGGGTACAGTCTATGCCTCGGGCATCCAAGCAGCAAGCGCGTTACGCCGTGGGTCGATGTTT
GATGTTATGGAGCAGCAACGATGTTACGCAGCAGGGCAGTCGCCCTAAAACAAAGTTAAACATTATGAGG
GAAGCGGTGATCGCCGAAGTATCGACTCAACTATCAGAGGTAGTTGGCGTCATCGAGCGCCATCTCGAAC
CGACGTTGCTGGCCGTACATTTGTACGGCTCCGCAGTGGATGGCGGCCTGAAGCCACACAGTGATATTGA
TTTGCTGGTTACGGTGACCGTAAGGCTTGATGAAACAACGCGGCGAGCTTTGATCAACGACCTTTTGGAA
ACTTCGGCTTCCCCTGGAGAGAGCGAGATTCTCCGCGCTGTAGAAGTCACCATTGTTGTGCACGACGACA
TCATTCCGTGGCGTTATCCAGCTAAGCGCGAACTGCAATTTGGAGAATGGCAGCGCAATGACATTCTTGC
AGGTATCTTCGAGCCAGCCACGATCGACATTGATCTGGCTATCTTGCTGACAAAAGCAAGAGAACATAGC
GTTGCCTTGGTAGGTCCAGCGGCGGAGGAACTCTTTGATCCGGTTCCTGAACAGGATCTATTTGAGGCGC
TAAATGAAACCTTAACGCTATGGAACTCGCCGCCCGACTGGGCTGGCGATGAGCGAAATGTAGTGCTTAC
GTTGTCCCGCATTTGGTACAGCGCAGTAACCGGCAAAATCGCGCCGAAGGATGTCGCTGCCGACTGGGCA
ATGGAGCGCCTGCCGGCCCAGTATCAGCCCGTCATACTTGAAGCTAGACAGGCTTATCTTGGACAAGAAG
AAGATCGCTTGGCCTCGCGCGCAGATCAGTTGGAAGAATTTGTCCACTACGTGAAAGGCGAGATCACCAA
GGTAGTCGGCAAATAACCCTCGAGCCACCCATGACCAAAATCCCTTAACGTGAGTTACGCGTCGTTCCAC
TGAGCGTCAGACCCCGTAGAAAAGATCAAAGGATCTTCTTGAGATCCTTTTTTTCTGCGCGTAATCTGCT
GCTTGCAAACAAAAAAACCACCGCTACCAGCGGTGGTTTGTTTGCCGGATCAAGAGCTACCAACTCTTTT
TCCGAAGGTAACTGGCTTCAGCAGAGCGCAGATACCAAATACTGTCCTTCTAGTGTAGCCGTAGTTAGGC
CACCACTTCAAGAACTCTGTAGCACCGCCTACATACCTCGCTCTGCTAATCCTGTTACCAGTGGCTGCTG
CCAGTGGCGATAAGTCGTGTCTTACCGGGTTGGACTCAAGACGATAGTTACCGGATAAGGCGCAGCGGTC
GGGCTGAACGGGGGGTTCGTGCACACAGCCCAGCTTGGAGCGAACGACCTACACCGAACTGAGATACCTA
CAGCGTGAGCATTGAGAAAGCGCCACGCTTCCCGAAGGGAGAAAGGCGGACAGGTATCCGGTAAGCGGCA
GGGTCGGAACAGGAGAGCGCACGAGGGAGCTTCCAGGGGGAAACGCCTGGTATCTTTATAGTCCTGTCGG
GTTTCGCCACCTCTGACTTGAGCGTCGATTTTTGTGATGCTCGTCAGGGGGGCGGAGCCTATGGAAAAAC
GCCAGCAACGCGGCCTTTTTACGGTTCCTGGCCTTTTGCTGGCCTTTTGCTCACATGTTCTTTCCTGCGT
TATCCCCTGATTCTGTGGATAACCGTATTACCGCCTTTGAGTGAGCTGATACCGCTCGCCGCAGCCGAAC
GACCGAGCGCAGCGAGTCAGTGAGCGAGGAAGCGGAAGAGCGCCCAATACGCAAACCGCCTCTCCCCGCG
CGTTGGCCGATTCATTAATGCAGCTGGCACGACAGGTTTCCCGACTGGAAAGCGGGCAGTGAGCGCAACG
CAATTAATACGCGTACCGCTAGCCAGGAAGAGTTTGTAGAAACGCAAAAAGGCCATCCGTCAGGATGGCC
TTCTGCTTAGTTTGATGCCTGGCAGTTTATGGCGGGCGTCCTGCCCGCCACCCTCCGGGCCGTTGCTTCA
CAACGTTCAAATCCGCTCCCGGCGGATTTGTCCTACTCAGGAGAGCGTTCACCGACAAACAACAGATAAA
ACGAAAGGCCCAGTCTTCCGACTGAGCCTTTCGTTTTATTTGATGCCTGGCAGTTCCCTACTCTCGCG
