>Addgene plasmid #70433 | R777-E149 Hs.PAK2 | addgene partial sequence | sequence record 132270 | pCR8_R1 5'-cgaaccgaacaggcttatgt-3'
GGTGTGCGTCACCCGGCAACCTTGGGTAGCAGCGAAGTCGAGGCATTTCTGTCCTGGCTGGTCTAGAGGA
TCTAAGCTTGCATGCAAATAATGATTTTATTTTGACTGATAGTGACCTGTTCGTTGCAACAAATTGATAA
GCAATGCTTTCCTATAATGCCAACTTTGTACAAGAAAGTTGATTAACGGTTACTCTTCATTGCTTCTTTA
GCTGCCATGATCAGTGGTGTCAAGCTAGATAACGGTTTGGCCAGTTTCAGGAAAGGATGCTGTAATAATT
CTTTGGCTGAACCCCTTTTTTCCACATCCATTTCCAAACATCGATTTAAGAAATCCCGAAATATTGGGGA
AAGTTTCTCTGGATTCTGAAGTTCTGGGGTTCCATTAGTTGCTATTAGGTACAAGGCCCTCAAGGGATTT
TCATTGAGGTATGGAGGCTCTCCTTCTACCATCTCAATAGCCATGATACCCAGAGACCATATGTCGACTT
TAGGGCCATAAGCTTTCCGTGTAACCACCTCTGGTGCCATCCAGTATGGCGTTCCGACCATGGTACTGCG
TTTGCTCTGCTCAGGGGTGATCTGGGCACAGAAACCAAAGTCAGTGAGCTTAACAGATCCTTCCATTCCC
AAAAGTACATTGTCACTTTTGATGTCTCTGTGGATCACTTGATTAGCATGTAAAAACTCCAATGCCTGTA
AACACTCTCTGCATACAGCAGCAATCTGTGCTTCATCCATGCACGTTTCTGTTACCACATCAGTGAGTGA
CCCCCCAGCAAGGTATTCCATGACCACAAACAATTCATCTCCTACCAGGTAACTGTCCAAAAAGTTAACG
ATGTTGGGATTTTTCAATTCTTTCATCACCAGAATCTCGTTAATGATCAGTTCCTTCTTTGGCTGTTTCT
GTAAATTAATTTGTTTGATAGCAACCTCCTGTCCCAGTGCAACGTCAGTAGCAGTGAAAACTGTACCAGA
AGCCCCTTGTCCAATTTTTTC
